Addgene plasmid #220912: AAV hSyn mRuby
Purpose: Neuronal specific expression of mRuby
Depositing lab: Timothy Ryan. Depositing organization: Cornell University. Publication: Phosphoglycerate kinase is a central leverage point in Parkinson's disease-driven neuronal metabolic deficits. Kokotos AC, Antoniazzi AM, Unda SR, Ko MS, Park D, Eliezer D, Kaplitt MG, De Camilli P, Ryan TA. Sci Adv. 2024 Aug 23;10(34):eadn6016. doi: 10.1126/sciadv.adn6016. Epub 2024 Aug 21. PubMed 39167658.
Backbone
  Vector backbone: pGP-AAV-syn
  Backbone size w/o insert (bp): 4267
  Total vector size (bp): 4981
  Vector type: Mammalian Expression, AAV
Growth in bacteria
  Bacterial resistance: Ampicillin, 100 μg/mL
  Growth temperature: 37°C
  Growth strain: NEB Stable
  Copy number: High Copy
Gene/Insert
  Gene/Insert name: mRuby
  Insert size (bp): 714
  Promoter: hSyn
  Cloning method: Restriction Enzyme; 5′ cloning site BamHI (not destroyed); 3′ cloning site HindIII (not destroyed)
  Sequencing primers: 5′ hSyn-F; 3′ WPRE-R
Terms and licenses: Academic/Nonprofit Terms; Industry Terms: Not Available to Industry
Depositor comments: Please visit https://doi.org/10.1101/2023.10.10.561760 for bioRxiv preprint.
How to cite: AAV hSyn mRuby was a gift from Timothy Ryan (Addgene plasmid # 220912 ; http://n2t.net/addgene:220912 ; RRID:Addgene_220912)
