[The description below was written by a language model from this plasmid's Addgene catalogue record and pLannotate feature annotations shown in this document.]
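Description:
AAV hSyn mRuby is an adeno-associated virus transfer plasmid built on the pGP-AAV-syn backbone and also usable directly for mammalian expression. At about 5 kb, it carries a compact expression cassette flanked by AAV2 inverted terminal repeats, the cis elements needed for replication and packaging of the intervening DNA into recombinant AAV particles when helper functions are supplied in trans. One ITR is annotated as a fragment. The bacterial portion contains a high-copy ColE1/pUC-type origin, a β-lactamase gene with its own promoter for ampicillin selection, and an f1 phage origin. Short lacZα and lacI fragments are remnants of the parental cloning vector with no functional role. The record lists a recombination-deficient strain for propagation, which is usual for plasmids with repeat-rich ITRs.

The payload is a red fluorescent protein under the human synapsin I promoter, which restricts expression to neurons. The catalogue names the 714 bp insert simply as mRuby, while the sequence annotation identifies the coding region as mRuby3, a constitutively fluorescent monomeric red protein derived from Entacmaea quadricolor. It was cloned between BamHI and HindIII sites that remain intact, so the reporter can be exchanged. Downstream lie a WPRE, which enhances transcript stability and expression, and an SV40 polyadenylation signal, which the automated annotation places on the reverse strand alongside a small large T antigen remnant. No tags, recombinase sites or additional genes are annotated. The stated purpose is neuron-specific expression of mRuby, making it suited to labelling neurons, for example as a fill marker or fluorescent control, either by transfection or after viral packaging.
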