Features (pLannotate 1.2.2; 14 found; start..end, strand, type, name):
     28..97      -  CDS            lacZα (fragment): LacZα fragment of β-galactosidase; lacZ fragment
     92..224     -  repeat_region  AAV2 ITR (fragment): inverted terminal repeat of adeno-associated virus serotype 2 inverted
    306..753     +  promoter       hSyn promoter: human synapsin I promoter; confers neuron-specific expression (Kügler et al., 2003)
    787..1497    +  CDS            mRuby3: mRuby3 is a basic (constitutively fluorescent) red fluorescent protein published in 2016, derived from Entacmaea quadricolor. It has low acid sensitivity.
   1513..2101    +  misc_feature   WPRE: woodchuck hepatitis virus posttranscriptional regulatory element
   2102..2121    +  misc_feature   MCS (fragment): pBluescript multiple cloning site
   2150..2271    -  polyA_signal   SV40 poly(A) signal: SV40 polyadenylation signal
   2294..2362    -  CDS            large T antigen (fragment): large T antigen from SV40 (simian virus 40)
   2433..2566    +  repeat_region  AAV2 ITR: inverted terminal repeat of adeno-associated virus serotype 2 inverted
   2560..2616    -  CDS            lacI (fragment): lac repressor; lacI; The lac repressor binds to the lac operator to inhibit transcription in E. coli. This inhibition can be relieved by adding lactose or isopropyl-β-D-thiogalactopyranoside (IPTG).
   2799..3387    -  rep_origin     ori: high-copy-number ColE1/pMB1/pBR322/pUC origin of replication
   3558..4418    -  CDS            AmpR: β-lactamase; bla; confers resistance to ampicillin, carbenicillin, and related antibiotics
   4419..4523    -  promoter       AmpR promoter: bla
   4576..23      -  rep_origin     f1 ori (across the origin) (sequence partly withheld): f1 bacteriophage origin of replication; arrow indicates direction of (+) strand synthesis
>Addgene plasmid #220912 | AAV hSyn mRuby | addgene full sequence | sequence record 436348 | Addgene NGS Result
TAATGCGCCGCTACAGGGCGCGTCCCATTCGCCATTCAGGCTGCGCAACTGTTGGGAAGGGCGATCGGTG
CGGGCCTCTTCGCTATTACGCCAGCTGCGCGCTCGCTCGCTCACTGAGGCCGCCCGGGCAAAGCCCGGGC
GTCGGGCGACCTTTGGTCGCCCGGCCTCAGTGAGCGAGCGAGCGCGCAGAGAGGGAGTGGCCAACTCCAT
CACTAGGGGTTCCTTGTAGTTAATGATTAACCCGCCATGCTACTTATCTACGTAGCCATGCTCTAGGAAG
ATCTCTGCAGAGGGCCCTGCGTATGAGTGCAAGTGGGTTTTAGGACCAGGATGAGGCGGGGTGGGGGTGC
CTACCTGACGACCGACCCCGACCCACTGGACAAGCACCCAACCCCCATTCCCCAAATTGCGCATCCCCTA
TCAGAGAGGGGGAGGGGAAACAGGATGCGGCGAGGCGCGTGCGCACTGCCAGCTTCAGCACCGCGGACAG
TGCCTTCGCCCCCGCCTGGCGGCGCGCGCCACCGCCGCCTCAGCACTGAAGGCGCGCTGACGTCACTCGC
CGGTCCCCCGCAAACTCCCCTTCCCGGCCACCTTGGTCGCGTCCGCGCCGCCGCCGGCCCAGCCGGACCG
CACCACGCGAGGCGCGAGATAGGGGGGCACGGGCGCGACCATCTGCGCTGCGGCGCCGGCGACTCAGCGC
TGCCTCAGTCTGCGGTGGGCAGCGGAGGAGTCGTGTCGTGCCTGAGAGCGCAGTCGAATTCAAGCTGCTA
GCAAGGATCCGCCACCATGGTGTCTAAGGGCGAAGAGCTGATCAAGGAAAATATGCGTATGAAGGTGGTC
ATGGAAGGTTCGGTCAACGGCCACCAATTCAAATGCACAGGTGAAGGAGAAGGCAGACCGTACGAGGGAG
TGCAAACCATGAGGATCAAAGTCATCGAGGGAGGACCCCTGCCATTTGCCTTTGACATTCTTGCCACGTC
GTTCATGTATGGCAGCCGTACCTTTATCAAGTACCCGGCCGACATCCCTGATTTCTTTAAACAGTCCTTT
CCTGAGGGTTTTACTTGGGAAAGAGTTACGAGATACGAAGATGGTGGAGTCGTCACCGTCACGCAGGACA
CCAGCCTTGAGGATGGCGAGCTCGTCTACAACGTCAAGGTCAGAGGGGTAAACTTTCCCTCCAATGGTCC
CGTGATGCAGAAGAAGACCAAGGGTTGGGAGCCTAATACAGAGATGATGTATCCAGCAGATGGTGGTCTG
AGAGGATACACTGACATCGCACTGAAAGTTGATGGTGGTGGCCATCTGCACTGCAACTTCGTGACAACTT
ACAGGTCAAAAAAGACCGTCGGGAACATCAAGATGCCCGGTGTCCATGCCGTTGATCACCGCCTGGAAAG
GATCGAGGAGAGTGACAATGAAACCTACGTAGTGCAAAGAGAAGTGGCAGTTGCCAAATACAGCAACCTT
GGTGGTGGCATGGACGAGCTGTACAAGTAGAAGCTTATCGATAATCAACCTCTGGATTACAAAATTTGTG
AAAGATTGACTGGTATTCTTAACTATGTTGCTCCTTTTACGCTATGTGGATACGCTGCTTTAATGCCTTT
GTATCATGCTATTGCTTCCCGTATGGCTTTCATTTTCTCCTCCTTGTATAAATCCTGGTTGCTGTCTCTT
TATGAGGAGTTGTGGCCCGTTGTCAGGCAACGTGGCGTGGTGTGCACTGTGTTTGCTGACGCAACCCCCA
CTGGTTGGGGCATTGCCACCACCTGTCAGCTCCTTTCCGGGACTTTCGCTTTCCCCCTCCCTATTGCCAC
GGCGGAACTCATCGCCGCCTGCCTTGCCCGCTGCTGGACAGGGGCTCGGCTGTTGGGCACTGACAATTCC
GTGGTGTTGTCGGGGAAATCATCGTCCTTTCCTTGGCTGCTCGCCTGTGTTGCCACCTGGATTCTGCGCG
GGACGTCCTTCTGCTACGTCCCTTCGGCCCTCAATCCAGCGGACCTTCCTTCCCGCGGCCTGCTGCCGGC
TCTGCGGCCTCTTCCGCGTCTTCGCCTTCGCCCTCAGACGAGTCGGATCTCCCTTTGGGCCGCCTCCCCG
CATCGATACCGTCGACCTCGACCCGGGCGGCCGCTTCGAGCAGACATGATAAGATACATTGATGAGTTTG
GACAAACCACAACTAGAATGCAGTGAAAAAAATGCTTTATTTGTGAAATTTGTGATGCTATTGCTTTATT
TGTAACCATTATAAGCTGCAATAAACAAGTTAACAACAACAATTGCATTCATTTTATGTTTCAGGTTCAG
GGGGAGATGTGGGAGGTTTTTTAAAGCAAGTAAAACCTCTACAAATGTGGTAAAATCGATAAGGATCTTC
CTAGAGCATGGCTACGTAGATAAGTAGCATGGCGGGTTAATCATTAACTACAAGGAACCCCTAGTGATGG
AGTTGGCCACTCCCTCTCTGCGCGCCCGCTCGCTCACTGAGGCCGGGCGACCAAAGGTCGCCCGACGCCC
GGGCTTTGCCCGGGCGGCCTCAGTGAGCGAGCGAGCGCGCAGCTGCATTAATGAATCGGCCAACGCGCGG
GGAGAGGCGGTTTGCGTATTGGGCGCTCTTCCGCTTCCTCGCTCACTGACTCGCTGCGCTCGGTCGTTCG
GCTGCGGCGAGCGGTATCAGCTCACTCAAAGGCGGTAATACGGTTATCCACAGAATCAGGGGATAACGCA
GGAAAGAACATGTGAGCAAAAGGCCAGCAAAAGGCCAGGAACCGTAAAAAGGCCGCGTTGCTGGCGTTTT
TCCATAGGCTCCGCCCCCCTGACGAGCATCACAAAAATCGACGCTCAAGTCAGAGGTGGCGAAACCCGAC
AGGACTATAAAGATACCAGGCGTTTCCCCCTGGAAGCTCCCTCGTGCGCTCTCCTGTTCCGACCCTGCCG
CTTACCGGATACCTGTCCGCCTTTCTCCCTTCGGGAAGCGTGGCGCTTTCTCATAGCTCACGCTGTAGGT
ATCTCAGTTCGGTGTAGGTCGTTCGCTCCAAGCTGGGCTGTGTGCACGAACCCCCCGTTCAGCCCGACCG
CTGCGCCTTATCCGGTAACTATCGTCTTGAGTCCAACCCGGTAAGACACGACTTATCGCCACTGGCAGCA
GCCACTGGTAACAGGATTAGCAGAGCGAGGTATGTAGGCGGTGCTACAGAGTTCTTGAAGTGGTGGCCTA
ACTACGGCTACACTAGAAGAACAGTATTTGGTATCTGCGCTCTGCTGAAGCCAGTTACCTTCGGAAAAAG
AGTTGGTAGCTCTTGATCCGGCAAACAAACCACCGCTGGTAGCGGTGGTTTTTTTGTTTGCAAGCAGCAG
ATTACGCGCAGAAAAAAAGGATCTCAAGAAGATCCTTTGATCTTTTCTACGGGGTCTGACGCTCAGTGGA
ACGAAAACTCACGTTAAGGGATTTTGGTCATGAGATTATCAAAAAGGATCTTCACCTAGATCCTTTTAAA
TTAAAAATGAAGTTTTAAATCAATCTAAAGTATATATGAGTAAACTTGGTCTGACAGTTACCAATGCTTA
ATCAGTGAGGCACCTATCTCAGCGATCTGTCTATTTCGTTCATCCATAGTTGCCTGACTCCCCGTCGTGT
AGATAACTACGATACGGGAGGGCTTACCATCTGGCCCCAGTGCTGCAATGATACCGCGAGACCCACGCTC
ACCGGCTCCAGATTTATCAGCAATAAACCAGCCAGCCGGAAGGGCCGAGCGCAGAAGTGGTCCTGCAACT
TTATCCGCCTCCATCCAGTCTATTAATTGTTGCCGGGAAGCTAGAGTAAGTAGTTCGCCAGTTAATAGTT
TGCGCAACGTTGTTGCCATTGCTACAGGCATCGTGGTGTCACGCTCGTCGTTTGGTATGGCTTCATTCAG
CTCCGGTTCCCAACGATCAAGGCGAGTTACATGATCCCCCATGTTGTGCAAAAAAGCGGTTAGCTCCTTC
GGTCCTCCGATCGTTGTCAGAAGTAAGTTGGCCGCAGTGTTATCACTCATGGTTATGGCAGCACTGCATA
ATTCTCTTACTGTCATGCCATCCGTAAGATGCTTTTCTGTGACTGGTGAGTACTCAACCAAGTCATTCTG
AGAATAGTGTATGCGGCGACCGAGTTGCTCTTGCCCGGCGTCAATACGGGATAATACCGCGCCACATAGC
AGAACTTTAAAAGTGCTCATCATTGGAAAACGTTCTTCGGGGCGAAAACTCTCAAGGATCTTACCGCTGT
TGAGATCCAGTTCGATGTAACCCACTCGTGCACCCAACTGATCTTCAGCATCTTTTACTTTCACCAGCGT
TTCTGGGTGAGCAAAAACAGGAAGGCAAAATGCCGCAAAAAAGGGAATAAGGGCGACACGGAAATGTTGA
ATACTCATACTCTTCCTTTTTCAATATTATTGAAGCATTTATCAGGGTTATTGTCTCATGAGCGGATACA
TATTTGAATGTATTTAGAAAAATAAACAAATAGGGGTTCCGCGCACATTTCCCCGAAAAGTGCCACCTAA
ATTGTAAGCGTTAATATTTTGTTAAAATTCGCGTTAAATTTTTGTTAAATCAGCTCATTTTTTAACCAAT
AGGCCGAAATCGGCAAAATCCCTTATAAATCAAAAGAATAGACCGAGATAGGGT
[37 nt withheld, positions 4675-4711]
AAAGAACGTGGACTCCAACGTCAAAGG
[49 nt withheld, positions 4739-4787]
T
[91 nt withheld, positions 4789-4879]
G
[101 nt withheld, positions 4881-4981]
